Addgene plasmid #64237: pME-Cas9
Purpose: expresses codon optimized Cas9 in zebrafish
Depositing lab: Wenbiao Chen. Depositing organization: Vanderbilt University. Publication: Multiplex Conditional Mutagenesis Using Transgenic Expression of Cas9 and sgRNAs. Yin L, Maddison LA, Li M, Kara N, LaFave MC, Varshney GK, Burgess SM, Patton JG, Chen W. Genetics. 2015 Apr 8. pii: genetics.115.176917. 10.1534/genetics.115.176917 PubMed 25855067.
Backbone
  Vector backbone: pME-MCS
  Backbone manufacturer: Chi-Bin Chien lab
  Backbone size w/o insert (bp): 2765
  Total vector size (bp): 6877
  Vector type: CRISPR
Growth in bacteria
  Bacterial resistance: Kanamycin, 50 μg/mL
  Growth temperature: 37°C
  Growth strain: Top10
  Copy number: High Copy
Gene/Insert
  Gene/Insert name: codon optimized Cas9
  Species: S. pyogenes
  Insert size (bp): 4176
Terms and licenses: Academic/Nonprofit Terms; Industry Terms: Not Available to Industry
How to cite: pME-Cas9 was a gift from Wenbiao Chen (Addgene plasmid # 64237 ; http://n2t.net/addgene:64237 ; RRID:Addgene_64237)
