[The description below was written by a language model from this plasmid's Addgene catalogue record and pLannotate feature annotations shown in this document.]
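Description:
pME-Cas9 is a Gateway middle-entry clone built on the pME-MCS backbone, carrying a Streptococcus pyogenes Cas9 coding sequence that has been codon optimized for expression in zebrafish. The plasmid totals 6,877 bp, is catalogued as a CRISPR vector, and is propagated in E. coli from a high-copy ColE1/pUC-type origin under kanamycin selection via the aph(3')-Ia (KanR) gene. Upstream rrnB T1 and T2 terminators insulate the entry cassette from read-through bacterial transcription. The short lacI, lacZα and pBluescript MCS fragments in the annotation are remnants of the backbone's construction.

The Cas9 open reading frame is annotated at about 4.1 kb, within a recorded insert of roughly 4.2 kb. It sits between attL1 and attL2 sites, which allow an LR Clonase reaction to move it directionally into attR-containing destination vectors. In multisite Gateway systems used for zebrafish transgenesis, a middle-entry clone of this kind is typically combined with a 5' entry clone supplying a promoter and a 3' entry clone supplying a polyadenylation signal or tag. Consistent with that role, the feature table shows no eukaryotic promoter or polyA signal, so the plasmid does not appear able to drive Cas9 expression in fish by itself. A T7 promoter lies just upstream of Cas9 in the sense orientation and a T3 promoter lies downstream in the opposite orientation, both inside the att sites, and a second T7 promoter lies outside attL2. The sense T7 promoter could in principle support in vitro transcription, though the record does not state this use. No nuclear localization signals or epitope tags are annotated. The associated work concerns multiplex conditional mutagenesis through transgenic expression of Cas9 and sgRNAs, and this clone serves as the modular Cas9 component for assembling such transgenes.
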