Features (pLannotate 1.2.2; 14 found; start..end, strand, type, name):
    121..213     +  CDS            lacI (fragment): lac repressor; lacI; The lac repressor binds to the lac operator to inhibit transcription in E. coli. This inhibition can be relieved by adding lactose or isopropyl-β-D-thiogalactopyranoside (IPTG).
    268..295     -  terminator     rrnB T2 terminator: transcription terminator T2 from the E. coli rrnB gene
    427..470     +  terminator     rrnB T1 terminator: Escherichia coli rrnB; transcription terminator T1 from the E. coli rrnB gene
    517..553     -  CDS            lacZα (fragment): LacZα fragment of β-galactosidase; lacZ fragment
    569..668     +  protein_bind   attL1: mutant version of attL; recombination site for the Gateway® LR reaction LR Clonase™
    668..688     -  CDS            lacZα (fragment): LacZα fragment of β-galactosidase; lacZ fragment
    696..714     +  promoter       T7 promoter: promoter for bacteriophage T7 RNA polymerase
    723..742     -  misc_feature   MCS (fragment): pBluescript multiple cloning site
    789..4889    +  CDS            cas9: CAS9_STRP1 - Also known as csn1 From Streptococcus pyogenes serotype M1.
   4955..4973    -  promoter       T3 promoter: promoter for bacteriophage T3 RNA polymerase
   5002..5101    -  protein_bind   attL2: mutant version of attL; recombination site for the Gateway® LR reaction LR Clonase™
   5119..5137    -  promoter       T7 promoter: promoter for bacteriophage T7 RNA polymerase
   5271..6080    +  CDS            KanR: aminoglycoside phosphotransferase; aph(3')-Ia; confers resistance to kanamycin in bacteria or G418 (Geneticin®) in eukaryotes
   6227..6815    +  rep_origin     ori: high-copy-number ColE1/pMB1/pBR322/pUC origin of replication
>Addgene plasmid #64237 | pME-Cas9 | depositor full sequence | sequence record 107697 | pME-Cas9 sequence 6877 bps
CTTTCCTGCGTTATCCCCTGATTCTGTGGATAACCGTATTACCGCCTTTGAGTGAGCTGATACCGCTCGC
CGCAGCCGAACGACCGAGCGCAGCGAGTCAGTGAGCGAGGAAGCGGAAGAGCGCCCAATACGCAAACCGC
CTCTCCCCGCGCGTTGGCCGATTCATTAATGCAGCTGGCACGACAGGTTTCCCGACTGGAAAGCGGGCAG
TGAGCGCAACGCAATTAATACGCGTACCGCTAGCCAGGAAGAGTTTGTAGAAACGCAAAAAGGCCATCCG
TCAGGATGGCCTTCTGCTTAGTTTGATGCCTGGCAGTTTATGGCGGGCGTCCTGCCCGCCACCCTCCGGG
CCGTTGCTTCACAACGTTCAAATCCGCTCCCGGCGGATTTGTCCTACTCAGGAGAGCGTTCACCGACAAA
CAACAGATAAAACGAAAGGCCCAGTCTTCCGACTGAGCCTTTCGTTTTATTTGATGCCTGGCAGTTCCCT
ACTCTCGCGTTAACGCTAGCATGGATGTTTTCCCAGTCACGACGTTGTAAAACGACGGCCAGTCTTAAGC
TCGGGCCCCAAATAATGATTTTATTTTGACTGATAGTGACCTGTTCGTTGCAACACATTGATGAGCAATG
CTTTTTTATAATGCCAACTTTGTACAAAAAAGCAGGCTTGTAAAACGACGGCCAGTGAGCGCGCGTAATA
CGACTCACTATAGGGCGAATTGGGTACCGGGCCCCCCCTCGACGCCACCATGGCTTCTCCACCTAAGAAG
AAGAGAAAGGTGGGAAGCATGGATAAGAAGTATAGCATCGGCCTGGATATTGGAACTAACTCCGTGGGTT
GGGCAGTGATTACAGACGACTACAAGGTCCCTAGCAAGAAATTTAAGGTGCTGGGTAACACCGACAGGCA
CAGCATCAAGAAAAATCTGATTGGAGCCCTGCTGTTCGGTTCTGGAGAGACTGCCGAAGCAACACGCCTG
AAAAGAACAGCAAGAAGGCGCTATACCAGAAGGAAGAATAGAATCTGTTACCTGCAGGAGATTTTCTCTA
ACGAAATGGCTAAGGTGGACGATTCATTCTTTCATAGGCTGGAGGAAAGTTTCCTGGTCGAGGAAGATAA
GAAACACGAGCGCCATCCTATCTTTGGAAACATTGTGGACGAGGTCGCCTATCACGAAAAATACCCAACC
ATCTATCATCTGCGCAAGAAACTGGCTGACTCTACTGATAAAGCCGACCTGAGACTGATCTATCTGGCTC
TGGCCCACATGATTAAGTTCAGGGGTCATTTTCTGATCGAGGGCGATCTGAACCCCGACAATTCCGATGT
GGACAAGCTGTTCATCCAGCTGGTCCAGATTTACAATCAGCTGTTTGAGGAAAACCCTATTAATGCTTCC
AGAGTGGACGCAAAAGCTATCCTGTCAGCCAGGCTGTCCAAGTCACGCAGACTGGAGAACCTGATTGCAC
AGCTGCCCGGAGAAAAGAGGAACGGTCTGTTTGGAAATCTGATCGCTCTGAGTCTGGGCCTGACTCCTAA
CTTCAAAAGCAATTTTGATCTGGCTGAGGACGCCAAACTGCAGCTGTCAAAGGACACATATGACGATGAC
CTGGATAACCTGCTGGCACAGATCGGAGATCAGTACGCTGACCTGTTCCTGGCTGCCAAAAATCTGTCCG
ACGCAATCCTGCTGTCAGATATTCTGAGAGTGAACAGCGAGATTACAAAAGCTCCTCTGAGTGCCAGCAT
GATCAAGAGATATGACGAGCACCATCAGGATCTGACCCTGCTGAAGGCTCTGGTCAGGCAGCAGCTGCCA
GAGAAGTACAAGGAAATTTTCTTTGATCAGTCCAAGAACGGCTACGCCGGTTATATCGACGGAGGCGCAT
CACAGGAGGAATTCTACAAGTTTATCAAACCTATTCTGGAGAAGATGGACGGAACTGAGGAACTGCTGGT
GAAACTGAATAGAGAGGACCTGCTGAGGAAGCAGCGCACATTTGATAACGGTTCCATCCCACACCAGATT
CATCTGGGAGAGCTGCACGCTATCCTGAGGCGCCAGGAAGACTTCTACCCCTTTCTGAAAGATAACCGCG
AGAAGATCGAAAAAATTCTGACCTTCAGAATCCCTTACTATGTGGGTCCACTGGCTCGCGGAAACAGCAG
ATTTGCCTGGATGACTCGCAAATCCGAGGAAACCATTACTCCTTGGAACTTCGAGGAAGTGGTCGATAAG
GGCGCCTCTGCACAGTCCTTCATCGAGAGAATGACTAATTTTGACAAAAACCTGCCCAATGAGAAAGTGC
TGCCTAAGCACTCCCTGCTGTACGAGTATTTCACTGTCTATAACGAACTGACAAAGGTGAAATACGTCAC
CGAGGGCATGAGAAAGCCAGCCTTCCTGTCAGGAGAGCAGAAGAAAGCAATCGTGGATCTGCTGTTTAAA
ACCAACAGGAAAGTGACTGTCAAGCAGCTGAAGGAGGACTACTTCAAGAAAATTGAATGCTTCGATTCCG
TGGAGATCAGCGGAGTCGAAGACAGATTTAACGCAAGCCTGGGCGCTTACCACGATCTGCTGAAGATCAT
TAAGGATAAAGACTTCCTGGACAACGAGGAAAATGAGGATATCCTGGAAGACATTGTGCTGACACTGACC
CTGTTTGAGGACAGAGGAATGATCGAGGAAAGACTGAAAACCTATGCTCATCTGTTCGATGACAAGGTGA
TGAAACAGCTGAAGAGAAGGCGCTACACTGGCTGGGGTAGACTGAGCAGGAAGCTGATCAACGGCATTAG
GGATAAACAGTCAGGAAAGACAATCCTGGACTTTCTGAAAAGTGATGGCTTCGCCAACCGCAATTTTATG
CAGCTGATTCACGATGACAGTCTGACCTTCAAAGAGGACATCCAGAAGGCTCAGGTGTCTGGACAGGGCC
ACTCCCTGCATGAGCAGATTGCAAACCTGGCTGGAAGCCCAGCCATCAAGAAAGGCATTCTGCAGACAGT
GAAAATCGTCGATGAGCTGGTGAAAGTCATGGGCCATAAGCCCGAAAACATCGTGATTGAGATGGCTCGC
GAAAATCAGACAACCCAGAAGGGTCAGAAGAACAGTAGAGAGAGGATGAAAAGAATCGAGGAAGGCATTA
AGGAGCTGGGTAGCCAGATCCTGAAAGAGCACCCAGTGGAAAACACACAGCTGCAGAATGAGAAGCTGTA
TCTGTACTATCTGCAGAATGGAAGAGATATGTACGTGGACCAGGAGCTGGATATTAACAGGCTGTCTGAT
TACGACGTGGATCATATCGTCCCCCAGAGTTTCATCAAAGATGACAGCATTGACAACAAGGTGCTGACCA
GGTCCGACAAAAACAGAGGAAAATCAGATAATGTCCCTAGTGAGGAAGTGGTCAAGAAAATGAAGAACTA
CTGGAGACAGCTGCTGAATGCCAAACTGATCACTCAGAGGAAGTTTGATAACCTGACAAAAGCAGAGCGC
GGTGGACTGTCAGAACTGGACAAAGCTGGATTCATCAAGAGGCAGCTGGTGGAAACACGCCAGATCACTA
AACACGTCGCACAGATTCTGGATAGTCGCATGAACACAAAGTACGATGAGAATGACAAACTGATCAGAGA
AGTGAAGGTCATTACCCTGAAGAGTAAACTGGTCAGCGACTTTAGGAAAGATTTCCAGTTTTATAAGGTC
CGCGAGATTAACAATTATCACCATGCCCATGACGCATACCTGAACGCCGTGGTCGGTACCGCACTGATCA
AGAAATACCCAAAACTGGAGAGCGAATTCGTGTACGGAGACTATAAGGTGTACGATGTCAGAAAAATGAT
CGCCAAGTCCGAGCAGGAAATTGGAAAAGCTACTGCCAAGTATTTCTTTTACTCAAACATCATGAATTTC
TTTAAGACAGAGATCACCCTGGCCAATGGAGAAATCCGCAAAAGGCCCCTGATTGAGACAAACGGAGAGA
CAGGCGAAATCGTGTGGGACAAAGGCAGAGATTTTGCAACCGTGAGGAAGGTCCTGAGCATGCCTCAAGT
GAATATCGTCAAGAAAACTGAGGTGCAGACAGGCGGTTTCTCAAAAGAAAGTATTCTGCCAAAACGCAAC
TCTGATAAGCTGATCGCTAGAAAGAAAGACTGGGACCCTAAGAAGTATGGAGGCTTTGACTCTCCCACTG
TGGCATACTCCGTCCTGGTGGTCGCTAAGGTGGAGAAGGGCAAAAGCAAGAAACTGAAATCTGTCAAGGA
GCTGCTGGGTATCACAATTATGGAGAGAAGCTCTTTCGAGAAGAACCCAATCGATTTTCTGGAGGCCAAA
GGTTATAAGGAAGTGAAGAAAGACCTGATCATTAAACTGCCCAAGTACAGTCTGTTTGAGCTGGAAAACG
GCAGGAAACGCATGCTGGCAAGCGCTGGAGAGCTGCAGAAAGGCAATGAACTGGCCCTGCCTTCTAAGTA
CGTGAACTTCCTGTATCTGGCAAGCCACTACGAGAAGCTGAAAGGATCTCCAGAGGATAACGAACAGAAA
CAGCTGTTTGTGGAGCAGCACAAGCATTATCTGGACGAGATCATTGAACAGATTAGCGAGTTCTCTAAAA
GAGTGATCCTGGCCGACGCAAATCTGGATAAGGTCCTGTCTGCTTACAACAAACACAGAGATAAGCCCAT
CAGGGAGCAGGCCGAAAATATCATTCATCTGTTCACTCTGACAAACCTGGGCGCACCTGCAGCTTTCAAG
TACTTCGACACTACAATCGATAGAAAGAGGTACACCTCCACTAAGGAGGTGCTGGACGCTACACTGATCC
ATCAGAGTATTACCGGCCTGTACGAAACAAGGATTGACCTGTCTCAGCTGGGTGGCGACTCACCGGTGAG
ATCTCCTAAGAAGAAGAGAAAGGTGTGACCGCGGTGGAGCTCCAGCTTTTGTTCCCTTTAGTGAGGGTTA
ATTGCGCGCTTGGCGTAATCATGGTCATAGCACCCAGCTTTCTTGTACAAAGTTGGCATTATAAGAAAGC
ATTGCTTATCAATTTGTTGCAACGAACAGGTCACTATCAGTCAAAATAAAATCATTATTTGCCATCCAGC
TGATATCCCCTATAGTGAGTCGTATTACATGGTCATAGCTGTTTCCTGGCAGCTCTGGCCCGTGTCTCAA
AATCTCTGATGTTACATTGCACAAGATAAAATAATATCATCATGAACAATAAAACTGTCTGCTTACATAA
ACAGTAATACAAGGGGTGTTATGAGCCATATTCAACGGGAAACGTCGAGGCCGCGATTAAATTCCAACAT
GGATGCTGATTTATATGGGTATAAATGGGCTCGCGATAATGTCGGGCAATCAGGTGCGACAATCTATCGC
TTGTATGGGAAGCCCGATGCGCCAGAGTTGTTTCTGAAACATGGCAAAGGTAGCGTTGCCAATGATGTTA
CAGATGAGATGGTCAGACTAAACTGGCTGACGGAATTTATGCCTCTTCCGACCATCAAGCATTTTATCCG
TACTCCTGATGATGCATGGTTACTCACCACTGCGATCCCCGGAAAAACAGCATTCCAGGTATTAGAAGAA
TATCCTGATTCAGGTGAAAATATTGTTGATGCGCTGGCAGTGTTCCTGCGCCGGTTGCATTCGATTCCTG
TTTGTAATTGTCCTTTTAACAGCGATCGCGTATTTCGTCTCGCTCAGGCGCAATCACGAATGAATAACGG
TTTGGTTGATGCGAGTGATTTTGATGACGAGCGTAATGGCTGGCCTGTTGAACAAGTCTGGAAAGAAATG
CATAAACTTTTGCCATTCTCACCGGATTCAGTCGTCACTCATGGTGATTTCTCACTTGATAACCTTATTT
TTGACGAGGGGAAATTAATAGGTTGTATTGATGTTGGACGAGTCGGAATCGCAGACCGATACCAGGATCT
TGCCATCCTATGGAACTGCCTCGGTGAGTTTTCTCCTTCATTACAGAAACGGCTTTTTCAAAAATATGGT
ATTGATAATCCTGATATGAATAAATTGCAGTTTCATTTGATGCTCGATGAGTTTTTCTAATCAGAATTGG
TTAATTGGTTGTAACACTGGCAGAGCATTACGCTGACTTGACGGGACGGCGCAAGCTCATGACCAAAATC
CCTTAACGTGAGTTACGCGTCGTTCCACTGAGCGTCAGACCCCGTAGAAAAGATCAAAGGATCTTCTTGA
GATCCTTTTTTTCTGCGCGTAATCTGCTGCTTGCAAACAAAAAAACCACCGCTACCAGCGGTGGTTTGTT
TGCCGGATCAAGAGCTACCAACTCTTTTTCCGAAGGTAACTGGCTTCAGCAGAGCGCAGATACCAAATAC
TGTTCTTCTAGTGTAGCCGTAGTTAGGCCACCACTTCAAGAACTCTGTAGCACCGCCTACATACCTCGCT
CTGCTAATCCTGTTACCAGTGGCTGCTGCCAGTGGCGATAAGTCGTGTCTTACCGGGTTGGACTCAAGAC
GATAGTTACCGGATAAGGCGCAGCGGTCGGGCTGAACGGGGGGTTCGTGCACACAGCCCAGCTTGGAGCG
AACGACCTACACCGAACTGAGATACCTACAGCGTGAGCTATGAGAAAGCGCCACGCTTCCCGAAGGGAGA
AAGGCGGACAGGTATCCGGTAAGCGGCAGGGTCGGAACAGGAGAGCGCACGAGGGAGCTTCCAGGGGGAA
ACGCCTGGTATCTTTATAGTCCTGTCGGGTTTCGCCACCTCTGACTTGAGCGTCGATTTTTGTGATGCTC
GTCAGGGGGGCGGAGCCTATGGAAAAACGCCAGCAACGCGGCCTTTTTACGGTTCCTGGCCTTTTGCTGG
CCTTTTGCTCACATGTT
