>Addgene plasmid #64237 | pME-Cas9 | addgene partial sequence | sequence record 111374 | pCR8_F1 5'-ttgatgcctggcagttccct-3'
AACGACGGCCAGTCTTAAGCTCGGGCCCCAAATAATGATTTTATTTTGACTGATAGTGACCTGTTCGTTG
CAACAAATTGATGAGCAATGCTTTTTTATAATGCCAACTTTGTACAAAAAAGCAGGCTTGTAAAACGACG
GCCAGTGAGCGCGCGTAATACGACTCACTATAGGGCGAATTGGGTACCGGGCCCCCCCTCGACGCCACCA
TGGCTTCTCCACCTAAGAAGAAGAGAAAGGTGGGAAGCATGGATAAGAAGTATAGCATCGGCCTGGATAT
TGGAACTAACTCCGTGGGTTGGGCAGTGATTACAGACGACTACAAGGTCCCTAGCAAGAAATTTAAGGTG
CTGGGTAACACCGACAGGCACAGCATCAAGAAAAATCTGATTGGAGCCCTGCTGTTCGGTTCTGGAGAGA
CTGCCGAAGCAACACGCCTGAAAAGAACAGCAAGAAGGCGCTATACCAGAAGGAAGAATAGAATCTGTTA
CCTGCAGGAGATTTTCTCTAACGAAATGGCTAAGGTGGACGATTCATTCTTTCATAGGCTGGAGGAAAGT
TTCCTGGTCGAGGAAGATAAGAAACACGAGCGCCATCCTATCTTTGGAAACATTGTGGACGAGGTCGCCT
ATCACGAAAAATACCCAACCATCTATCATCTGCGCAAGAAACTGGCTGACTCTACTGATAAAGCCGACCT
GAGACTGATCTATCTGGCTCTGGCCCACATGATTAAGTTCAGGGGTCATTTTCTGATCGAGGGCGATCTG
AACCCCGACAATTCCGATGTGGACAAGCTGTTCATCCAGCTGGTCCAGATTTACAATCAGCTGTTTGAGG
A
