>Addgene plasmid #64237 | pME-Cas9 | addgene partial sequence | sequence record 111383 | T3 5'-GCAATTAACCCTCACTAAAGG-3'
CACCTTTCTCTTCTTCTTAGGAGATCTCACCGGTGAGTCGCCACCCAGCTGAGACAGGTCAATCCTTGTT
TCGTACAGGCCGGTAATACTCTGATGGATCAGTGTAGCGTCCAGCACCTCCTTAGTGGAGGTGTACCTCT
TTCTATCGATTGTAGTGTCGAAGTACTTGAAAGCTGCAGGTGCGCCCAGGTTTGTCAGAGTGAACAGATG
AATGATATTTTCGGCCTGCTCCCTGATGGGCTTATCTCTGTGTTTGTTGTAAGCAGACAGGACCTTATCC
AGATTTGCGTCGGCCAGGATCACTCTTTTAGAGAACTCGCTAATCTGTTCAATGATCTCGTCCAGATAAT
GCTTGTGCTGCTCCACAAACAGCTGTTTCTGTTCGTTATCCTCTGGAGATCCTTTCAGCTTCTCGTAGTG
GCTTGCCAGATACAGGAAGTTCACGTACTTAGAAGGCAGGGCCAGTTCATTGCCTTTCTGCAGCTCTCCA
GCGCTTGCCAGCATGCGTTTCCTGCCGTTTTCCAGCTCAAACAGACTGTACTTGGGCAGTTTAATGATCA
GGTCTTTCTTCACTTCCTTATAACCTTTGGCCTCCAGAAAATCGATTGGGTTCTTCTCGAAAGAGCTTCT
CTCCATAATTGTGATACCCAGCAGCTCCTTGACAGATTTCAGTTTCTTGCTTTTGCCCTTCTCCACCTTA
GCGACC
